>Addgene plasmid #174940 | pMSR:MSMEG_0929:Dendra | addgene full sequence | sequence record 345865 | Addgene NGS Result
CGCCAAGATCGGTCGGCCGGAACTCCGCATCCACGACCTCCGCGCTGTCGGCGCTACGTTCGCCGCTCAG
GCAGGTGCGACGACCAAGGAGCTGATGGCCCGTCTCGGTCACACGACTCCTAGGATGGCGATGAAGTACC
AGATGGCGTCTGAGGCCCGCGACGAGGCTATCGCTGAGGCGATGTCCAAGCTGGCCAAGACCTCCTGAAA
CGCAAAAAGCCCCCCTCCCAAGGACACTGAGTCCTAAAGAGGGGGGTTTCTTGTCAGTACGCGAAGAACC
ACGCCTGGCCGCGAGCGCCAGCACCGCCGCTCTGTGCGGAGACCTGGGCACCAGCCCCGCCGCCGCCAGG
AGCATTGCCGTTCCCGCCAGAAATCTAGACGGTGACCACAACGCGCCCGCTTTGATCGGGGACGTCGAAA
TATTGGATCGTCGGCACCGTCACGGCCGTGGGAGGCGGCACGATCCGCGACGTGATGATCGGCCGCATCC
CCACGGTGCTGCGCAGTGAGCTCTACGCCATCCCGGCGTTGATCTGTGCGTTCGCACGCACAGGCCCGGT
GTGAGAAGGGTCTCTGACGAGCGGGAGAACTCCCTATCAGTGATAGAGTTTGTCCTCCCTATCAGTGATA
GATAGGCTTAAGGAGTAATACGACTCACTATAGGGAGAAGGAGGCCATTATGAGCCCCGCCGGTGATGAC
CAGGCCGAGATATCGGCCGACAGACAGGCCCCAGCGCCGTTGATGAACCGGCGGCGCGCCCTGACGGCAC
TCGCGGTGGGCATGGGTGCAGGCGTGCTGGCCGCGTGCTCCGGCAAGACGCCGCTGAGCAGCCAGGACGA
GCCCGAGGCCGCACCCGCCGAGCCGACGCTCAAGTACAGCCCCGAGCCCGACACCGTCGACGTACTGCCC
ACGTCCGAAGTGGGCATCGAGATCTCCGACGGCTGGATCCAGAAGATCGCGCTGACCAACGCCTCGGGCA
AGGTCGTCAGCGGCAGGCTCAACCAGGACCGCACGGCGTTCACCATCACCGAACCGCTCGGCTACGACGC
CACCTACACCTGGTCCGGGTCGGTGGTCGGTGAGGACGGCAAGACCGTGCCCATCGAGGGCAAGTTCACC
ACGGTGACCCCGCAGACCCAGGTCAGCGGTCAATTCCAGCTCGCCGACGGCCAGGTGGTCGGCGTCGCCG
CGCCGATCATCCTGCAGTTCGACGCCTCGATCGACGACCAGTACCGCGCCACCGTCGAACGGGCGCTCAG
CGTCGTCACCGAACCGCCGGTCGAGGGCAGCTGGGCCTGGCTGCCCGACGAGGCCGCCGGATCGCGCGTG
CACTGGCGCAGCCGCGAGTACTTCCCGGCCGGCACCAAGGTCCACGTCAAGGCGCCGCTGTACGGCGTCG
AGTTCGGCGACGGCGCCTACGGTGCGGCCGATGCCACCCTCGACTTCGAGATCGGGCGCAAGCAGGTGGT
CAAGGCCGAGGCGTCGTCGCACCGCATCCAGGTGCTCGACGGCGCGGGCGCGGTCATCATGGACTTCCCG
TGCAGCTACGGCGAGGGCGACCTGGACCGCAACGTCACGCGCAGCGGCATCCACGTGGTCACCGAGAAGT
ACGAGGACTTCTACATGACCAACCCCGCGGCCGGCTACGCCAACGTGCACGAGCGGTTCGCGGTGCGGAT
CTCCAACAACGGCGAGTTCATCCACTGCAACCCGAACAGCATCGGCGCGCAGGGCAACACCAACGTCACC
AACGGTTGCATCAACCTGAACCTGGAGAACTCACAGCAGTACTTCAACAGCGCCATCTACGGCGACCCGG
TAGAGGTCACCGGAACCCGCATCCAGCTGTCCTACGCCGACGGCGACATCTGGGACTGGGCCGTGGACTG
GGACGAGTGGAAGTCGATGTCGGCGTTGTCCGATACGCGCGCGCCGTCCGACATCCCGGCGTCGGCGCCC
GCGACGCCGAGCGACGCCCCGACGTTGTCGGGGACGCCGACGACAACGGCGCCGCCCGAGCCTGCGCCCG
GCGGAAAGCTTGGTGCGGCCGCGGGCAACACGCCTGGCATCAATCTGATCAAGGAGGACATGCGTGTCAA
GGTGCATATGGAGGGCAACGTGAACGGTCACGCCTTCGTGATCGAGGGGGAGGGTAAGGGTAAGCCTTAC
GAAGGGACCCAGACCGCCAACCTCACCGTCAAGGAGGGCGCCCCTCTCCCATTCTCGTACGATATCCTCA
CTACCGCGGTGCATTACGGGAACCGCGTGTTCACCAAGTACCCCGAGGATATCCCTGACTACTTCAAGCA
GAGCTTCCCGGAGGGATACTCCTGGGAGCGGACGATGACCTTCGAAGACAAGGGTATCTGTACGATCCGC
AGCGACATCTCGCTGGAAGGGGACTGTTTCTTCCAGAACGTCCGTTTCAAGGGGACCAACTTTCCGCCGA
ACGGCCCGGTCATGCAGAAGAAGACCCTCAAGTGGGAGCCGAGCACGGAGAAGCTGCACGTTCGGGACGG
CCTCCTGGTCGGCAACATCAACATGGCGCTGCTGCTGGAAGGCGGCGGCCACTACCTATGCGACTTCAAG
ACCACGTACAAAGCGAAGAAGGTCGTCCAGCTGCCCGACGCGCACTTCGTGGACCACCGCATCGAAATCC
TGGGGAACGATTCGGACTACAACAAGGTCAAGTTGTACGAGCACGCTGTGGCACGCTATAGCCCGCTCCC
GTCGCAGGTCTGGTTCGAAGGCGGCGGCGGGGAGAACCTGTATTTCCAGGACTACAAGGACGACGACGAC
AAGTGATTTAAATAACCCCTTGGGGCCTCTAAACGGGTCTTGAGGGGTTTTTTGTTAACTAGCGTACGAT
CGAATTCCTGCAGCTCACGGTAACTGATGCCGTATTTGCAGTACCAGCGTACGGCCCACAGAATGATGTC
ACGCTGAAAATGCCGGCCTTTGAATGGGTTCATGTGCAGCTCCATCAGCAAAAGGGGATGATAAGTTTAT
CACCACCGACTATTTGCAACAGTGCCGTTGATCGTGCTATGATCGACTGATGTCATCAGCGGTGGAGTGC
AATGTCGTGCAATACGAATGGCGAAAAGCCGAGCTCATCGGTCAGCTTCTCAACCTTGGGGTTACCCCCG
GCGGTGTGCTGCTGGTCCACAGCTCCTTCCGTAGCGTCCGGCCCCTCGAAGATGGGCCACTTGGACTGAT
CGAGGCCCTGCGTGCTACGCTGGGTCCGGGAGGGACGCTCGTCATGCCCTCGTGGTCAGGTCTGGACGAC
GAGCCGTTCGATCCTGCCACGTCGCCCGTTACACCGGACCTTGGAGTTGTCTCTGACACATTCTGGCGCC
TGCCAAATGTAAAGCGCAGCGCCCATCCATTTGCCTTTGCGGCAGCGGGGCCACAGGCAGAGCAGATCAT
CTCTGATCCATTGCCCCTGCCACCTTACTCGCCTGCAAGCCCGGTCGCCCGTGTCCATGAACTCGATGGG
CAGGTACTTCTCCTCGGCGTGGGACACGATGCCAACACGACGCTGCATCTTGCCGAGTTGATGGCAAAGG
TTCCCTATGGGGTGCCGAGACACTGCACCATTCTTCAGGATGGCAAGTTGGTACGCGTCGATTATCTCGA
GAATGACCACTGCTGTGAGCGCTTTGCCTTGGCGGACAGGTGGCTCAAGGAGAAGAGCCTTCAGAAGGAA
GGTCCAGTCGGTCATGCCTTTGCTCGGTTGATCCGCTCCCGCGACATTGTGGCGACAGCCCTGGGTCAAC
TGGGCCGAGATCCGTTGATCTTCCTGCATCCGCCAGAGGCGGGATGCGAAGAATGCGATGCCGCTCGCCA
GTCGATTGGCTGAGCTCATGAGCGGAGAACGAGATGACGTTGGAGGGGCAAGGTCGCGCTGATTGCTGGG
GCAACACGGGGGATCCACTAGTTCCATGAGCGTCAGACCCCGTAGAAAAGATCAAAGGATCTTCTTGAGA
TCCTTTTTTTCTGCGCGTAATCTGCTGCTTGCAAACAAAAAAACCACCGCTACCAGCGGTGGTTTGTTTG
CCGGATCAAGAGCTACCAACTCTTTTTCCGAAGGTAACTGGCTTCAGCAGAGCGCAGATACCAAATACTG
TCCTTCTAGTGTAGCCGTAGTTAGGCCACCACTTCAAGAACTCTGTAGCACCGCCTACATACCTCGCTCT
GCTAATCCTGTTACCAGTGGCTGCTGCCAGTGGCGATAAGTCGTGTCTTACCGGGTTGGACTCAAGACGA
TAGTTACCGGATAAGGCGCAGCGGTCGGGCTGAACGGGGGGTTCGTGCACACAGCCCAGCTTGGAGCGAA
CGACCTACACCGAACTGAGATACCTACAGCGTGAGCTATGAGAAAGCGCCACGCTTCCCGAGGGGAGAAA
GGCGGACAGGTATCCGGTAAGCGGCAGGGTCGGAACAGGAGAGCGCACGAGGGAGCTTCCAGGGGGAAAC
GCCTGGTATCTTTATAGTCCTGTCGGGTTTCGCCACCTCTGACTTGAGCGTCGATTTTTGTGATGCTCGT
CAGGGGGGCGGAGCCTATGGAAAAACGCCAGCAACGCGGCCTTTTTACGGTTCCTGGCCTTTTGCTGGCC
TTTTGCTCACATGTTCTTTCCTGCGTTATCCCCTGATTCTGTGGATAACCGTATTACCGCCTTTGAGTGA
GCTGATACCGCTCGCCGCAGCCGAACGACCGAGCGCAACGCGTGCGGCCGCGGTACCCGGGGATCCTCTA
GAGTCGACCACCAAGGGCACCATCTCTGCTTGGGCCACCCCGTTGGCCGCAGCCAGCTCGCTGAGAGCCG
TGAACGACAGGGCGAACGCCAGCCCGCCGACGGCGAGGGTTCCGACCGCTGCAACTCCCGGTGCAACCTT
GTCCCGGTCTATTCTCTTCACTGCACCAGCTCCAATCTGGTGTGAATGCCCCTCGTCTGTTCGCGCAGGC
GGGGGGCTCTATTCGTTTGTCAGCATCGAAAGTAGCCAGATCAGGGATGCGTTGCAACCGCGTATGCCCA
GGTCAGAAGAGTCGCACAAGAGTTGCAGACCCCTGGAAAGAAAAATGGCCAGAGGGCGAAAACACCCTCT
GACCAGCGGAGCGGGCGACGGGAATCGAACCCGCGTAGCTAGTTTGGAAGAATGGGTGTCTGCCGACCAC
ATATGGGCCGGTCAAGATAGGTTTTTACCCCCTCTCGGCTGCATCCTCTAAGTGGAAAGAAATTGCAGGT
CGTAGAAGCGCGTTGAAGCCTGAGAGTTGCACAGGAGTTGCAACCCGGTAGCCTTGTTCACGACGAGAGG
AGACCTAGTTGGCACGTCGCGGATGGGGATCGCTGAAGACTCAGCGCAGCGGGAGGATCCAAGCCTCATA
CGTCAACCCGCAGGACGGTGTGAGGTACTACGCGCTGCAGACCTACGACAACAAGATGGACGCCGAAGCC
TGGCTCGCGGGCGAGAAGCGGCTCATCGAGATGGAGACCTGGACCCCTCCACAGGACCGGGCGAAGAAGG
CAGCCGCCAGCGCCATCACGCTGGAGGAGTACACCCGGAAGTGGCTCGTGGAGCGCGACCTCGCAGACGG
CACCAGGGATCTGTACAGCGGGCACGCGGAGCGCCGCATCTACCCGGTGCTAGGTGAAGTGGCGGTCACA
GAGATGACGCCAGCTCTGGTGCGTGCGTGGTGGGCCGGGATGGGTAGGAAGCACCCGACTGCCCGCCGGC
ATGCCTACAACGTCCTCCGGGCGGTGATGAACACAGCGGTCGAGGACAAGCTGATCGCAGAGAACCCGTG
CCGGATCGAGCAGAAGGCAGCCGATGAGCGCGACGTAGAGGCGCTGACGCCTGAGGAGCTGGACATCGTC
GCCGCTGAGATCTTCGAGCACTACCGGATCGCGGCATACATCCTGGCGTGGACGAGCCTCCGGTTCGGAG
AGCTGATCGAGCTTCGCCGCAAGGACATCGTGGACGACGGCATGACGATGAAGCTCCGGGTGCGCCGTGG
CGCTTCCCGCGTGGGGAACAAGATCGTCGTTGGCAACGCCAAGACCGTCCGGTCGAAGCGTCCTGTGACG
GTTCCGCCTCACGTCGCGGAGATGATCCGAGCGCACATGAAGGACCGTACGAAGATGAACAAGGGCCCCG
AGGCATTCCTGGTGACCACGACGCAGGGCAACCGGCTGTCGAAGTCCGCGTTCACCAAGTCGCTGAAGCG
TGGCTA
Features (pLannotate 1.2.2; 14 found; start..end, strand, type, name):
    267..371     -  CDS            32 (fragment): VG32_BPML5 - Protein predicted: Swiss-Prot protein existence level 4. From Mycobacterium phage L5 (Mycobacteriophage L5).
    427..531     +  CDS            Y4104_STRCO (fragment): Protein inferred from homology: Swiss-Prot protein existence level 3. From Streptomyces coelicolor (strain ATCC BAA-471 / A3(2) / M145).
    589..608     +  promoter       tight TRE promoter (fragment): Tet-responsive promoter PTight, consisting of seven tet operator sequences followed by the minimal CMV promoter
    615..632     +  promoter       tight TRE promoter (fragment): Tet-responsive promoter PTight, consisting of seven tet operator sequences followed by the minimal CMV promoter
    646..664     +  promoter       T7 promoter: promoter for bacteriophage T7 RNA polymerase
    713..2035    +  CDS            LDT5_MYCTO: Experimental evidence at protein level: Swiss-Prot protein existence level 1. Generates 3->3 cross-links in peptidoglycan, catalyzing the cleavage of the mDap(3)-D-Ala(4) bond of a tetrapeptide donor stem and the formation of a bond between the carbonyl of mDap(3) of the donor stem and the side chain of mDap(3) of the acceptor stem. Is specific for donor substrates containing a stem tetrapeptide since it cannot use pentapeptide stems (By similarity). From Mycobacterium tuberculosis (strain CDC 1551 / Oshkosh).
   2057..2743    +  CDS            Dendra2: Dendra2 is a photoconvertible green fluorescent protein published in 2006, derived from Dendronephthya sp.. It has high acid sensitivity.
   2783..2803    +  CDS            FLAG (fragment): FLAG® epitope tag, followed by an enterokinase cleavage site
   2812..2854    +  terminator     T7 terminator (fragment): transcription terminator for bacteriophage T7 RNA polymerase
   3060..3860    +  CDS            ApmR: aminoglycoside 3-N-acetyltransferase type IV ; aac(3)IV; confers resistance to apramycin (Paget and Davies, 1996)
   3927..3944    -  misc_feature   MCS (fragment): pBluescript multiple cloning site
   3985..4573    +  rep_origin     ori: high-copy-number ColE1/pMB1/pBR322/pUC origin of replication
   4741..4769    +  misc_feature   MCS (fragment): pUC18/19 multiple cloning site
   5329..205     +  CDS            33 (across the origin): VINT_BPML5 - Also known as int. Protein inferred from homology: Swiss-Prot protein existence level 3. Integrase is necessary for integration of the phage into the host genome by site-specific recombination. From Mycobacterium phage L5 (Mycobacteriophage L5).
