[The description below was written by a language model from this plasmid's Addgene catalogue record and pLannotate feature annotations shown in this document.]
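Description:
pMSR:MSMEG_0929:Dendra is a 6.2 kb integrating mycobacterial expression vector built on the pMSR:Dendra backbone, part of a systems-resource collection of tagged Mycolicibacterium (Mycobacterium) smegmatis genes. It is propagated in E. coli through a high-copy ColE1/pUC-type origin and selected with apramycin via the aac(3)IV acetyltransferase gene, a marker that works in both E. coli and mycobacteria. No mycobacterial replication origin is annotated. Instead, the plasmid carries the mycobacteriophage L5 integrase gene (spanning the numbering origin) and adjacent L5 sequence, which direct site-specific, single-copy insertion at the chromosomal L5 attachment site.

The payload is the M. smegmatis open reading frame MSMEG_0929, inserted by ligation-independent cloning. The annotation software matches this roughly 1.3 kb coding region to LdtMt5 of M. tuberculosis, an L,D-transpeptidase family protein that forms 3→3 peptidoglycan cross-links, which suggests MSMEG_0929 is a homologue, though the catalogue entry does not itself assign a function. The gene is fused in frame at its C terminus through a Gly-Ala linker to Dendra2, a green-to-red photoconvertible fluorescent protein, followed by a single FLAG epitope. Transcription in mycobacteria comes from the pmycTetO promoter. The short hits labelled "tight TRE" most likely reflect its tet operator sequences, which would allow tetracycline-repressor control in strains supplying TetR. A T7 promoter just upstream of the gene and a partial T7 terminator downstream also permit expression in E. coli strains that provide T7 RNA polymerase. The construct is intended for localisation imaging and photoconversion-based tracking of the fusion protein, with the FLAG tag available for immunodetection or pull-down.
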