Addgene plasmid #174940: pMSR:MSMEG_0929:Dendra
Purpose: C-term fluorescent fusion
Depositing lab: Keith Derbyshire & Joseph Wade. Depositing organization: Wadsworth Center, New York State Department of Health. Publication: A Mycobacterial Systems Resource for the Research Community. Judd JA, Canestrari J, Clark R, Joseph A, Lapierre P, Lasek-Nesselquist E, Mir M, Palumbo M, Smith C, Stone M, Upadhyay A, Wirth SE, Dedrick RM, Meier CG, Russell DA, Dills A, Dove E, Kester J, Wolf ID, Zhu J, Rubin ER, Fortune S, Hatfull GF, Gray TA, Wade JT, Derbyshire KM. mBio. 2021 Mar 2;12(2). pii: mBio.02401-20. doi: 10.1128/mBio.02401-20. PubMed 33653882.
Backbone
  Vector backbone: pMSR:Dendra
  Vector type: Bacterial Expression ; Integrating Mycobacterial Expression Vector attL5. T7 expression in E. coli
Growth in bacteria
  Bacterial resistance: Apramycin, 25 μg/mL
  Growth temperature: 37°C
  Growth strain: DH5alpha
  Copy number: High Copy
Gene/Insert
  Gene/Insert name: MSMEG_0929
  Species: M. smegmatis
  Promoter: pmycTetO
  Tag / fusion protein: Gly-Ala Linker/Dendra2/1x Flag Tag (C terminal on insert)
  Cloning method: Ligation Independent Cloning
  Sequencing primers: 5′ TGATAGAGTTTGTCCTCCCTATCAG; 3′ TCCATATGCACCTTGACACG
Resource information
  A portion of this plasmid was derived from a plasmid made by: CP000480.1
Terms and licenses: Academic/Nonprofit Terms; Industry Terms: Not Available to Industry
Depositor comments: 5' cloning site: AseI (destroyed), 3' cloning site: HindIII (not destroyed)
How to cite: pMSR:MSMEG_0929:Dendra was a gift from Keith Derbyshire & Joseph Wade (Addgene plasmid # 174940 ; http://n2t.net/addgene:174940 ; RRID:Addgene_174940)
