>Addgene plasmid #174940 | pMSR:MSMEG_0929:Dendra | depositor partial sequence | sequence record 339334 | partial
ATGAGCCCCGCCGGTGATGACCAGGCCGAGATATCGGCCGACAGACAGGCCCCAGCGCCGTTGATGAACC
GGCGGCGCGCCCTGACGGCACTCGCGGTGGGCATGGGTGCAGGCGTGCTGGCCGCGTGCTCCGGCAAGAC
GCCGCTGAGCAGCCAGGACGAGCCCGAGGCCGCACCCGCCGAGCCGACGCTCAAGTACAGCCCCGAGCCC
GACACCGTCGACGTACTGCCCACGTCCGAAGTGGGCATCGAGATCTCCGACGGCTGGATCCAGAAGATCG
CGCTGACCAACGCCTCGGGCAAGGTCGTCAGCGGCAGGCTCAACCAGGACCGCACGGCGTTCACCATCAC
CGAACCGCTCGGCTACGACGCCACCTACACCTGGTCCGGGTCGGTGGTCGGTGAGGACGGCAAGACCGTG
CCCATCGAGGGCAAGTTCACCACGGTGACCCCGCAGACCCAGGTCAGCGGTCAATTCCAGCTCGCCGACG
GCCAGGTGGTCGGCGTCGCCGCGCCGATCATCCTGCAGTTCGACGCCTCGATCGACGACCAGTACCGCGC
CACCGTCGAACGGGCGCTCAGCGTCGTCACCGAACCGCCGGTCGAGGGCAGCTGGGCCTGGCTGCCCGAC
GAGGCCGCCGGATCGCGCGTGCACTGGCGCAGCCGCGAGTACTTCCCGGCCGGCACCAAGGTCCACGTCA
AGGCGCCGCTGTACGGCGTCGAGTTCGGCGACGGCGCCTACGGTGCGGCCGATGCCACCCTCGACTTCGA
GATCGGGCGCAAGCAGGTGGTCAAGGCCGAGGCGTCGTCGCACCGCATCCAGGTGCTCGACGGCGCGGGC
GCGGTCATCATGGACTTCCCGTGCAGCTACGGCGAGGGCGACCTGGACCGCAACGTCACGCGCAGCGGCA
TCCACGTGGTCACCGAGAAGTACGAGGACTTCTACATGACCAACCCCGCGGCCGGCTACGCCAACGTGCA
CGAGCGGTTCGCGGTGCGGATCTCCAACAACGGCGAGTTCATCCACTGCAACCCGAACAGCATCGGCGCG
CAGGGCAACACCAACGTCACCAACGGTTGCATCAACCTGAACCTGGAGAACTCACAGCAGTACTTCAACA
GCGCCATCTACGGCGACCCGGTAGAGGTCACCGGAACCCGCATCCAGCTGTCCTACGCCGACGGCGACAT
CTGGGACTGGGCCGTGGACTGGGACGAGTGGAAGTCGATGTCGGCGTTGTCCGATACGCGCGCGCCGTCC
GACATCCCGGCGTCGGCGCCCGCGACGCCGAGCGACGCCCCGACGTTGTCGGGGACGCCGACGACAACGG
CGCCGCCCGAGCCTGCGCCCGGCGGA
